>Addgene plasmid #137884 | pMDC32B-AtTAS1c-D2-B/c | depositor full sequence | sequence record 266228 | pMDC32B-AtTAS1c-D2-B/c sequence 12592 bps
CCAGCCAGCCAACAGCTCCCCGACCGGCAGCTCGGCACAAAATCACCACTCGATACAGGCAGCCCATCAG
TCCGGGACGGCGTCAGCGGGAGAGCCGTTGTAAGGCGGCAGACTTTGCTCATGTTACCGATGCTATTCGG
AAGAACGGCAACTAAGCTGCCGGGTTTGAAACACGGATGATCTCGCGGAGGGTAGCATGTTGATTGTAAC
GATGACAGAGCGTTGCTGCCTGTGATCACCGCGGTTTCAAAATCGGCTCCGTCGATACTATGTTATACGC
CAACTTTGAAAACAACTTTGAAAAAGCTGTTTTCTGGTATTTAAGGTTTTAGAATGCAAGGAACAGTGAA
TTGGAGTTCGTCTTGTTATAATTAGCTTCTTGGGGTATCTTTAAATACTGTAGAAAAGAGGAAGGAAATA
ATAAATGGCTAAAATGAGAATATCACCGGAATTGAAAAAACTGATCGAAAAATACCGCTGCGTAAAAGAT
ACGGAAGGAATGTCTCCTGCTAAGGTATATAAGCTGGTGGGAGAAAATGAAAACCTATATTTAAAAATGA
CGGACAGCCGGTATAAAGGGACCACCTATGATGTGGAACGGGAAAAGGACATGATGCTATGGCTGGAAGG
AAAGCTGCCTGTTCCAAAGGTCCTGCACTTTGAACGGCATGATGGCTGGAGCAATCTGCTCATGAGTGAG
GCCGATGGCGTCCTTTGCTCGGAAGAGTATGAAGATGAACAAAGCCCTGAAAAGATTATCGAGCTGTATG
CGGAGTGCATCAGGCTCTTTCACTCCATCGACATATCGGATTGTCCCTATACGAATAGCTTAGACAGCCG
CTTAGCCGAATTGGATTACTTACTGAATAACGATCTGGCCGATGTGGATTGCGAAAACTGGGAAGAAGAC
ACTCCATTTAAAGATCCGCGCGAGCTGTATGATTTTTTAAAGACGGAAAAGCCCGAAGAGGAACTTGTCT
TTTCCCACGGCGACCTGGGAGACAGCAACATCTTTGTGAAAGATGGCAAAGTAAGTGGCTTTATTGATCT
TGGGAGAAGCGGCAGGGCGGACAAGTGGTATGACATTGCCTTCTGCGTCCGGTCGATCAGGGAGGATATC
GGGGAAGAACAGTATGTCGAGCTATTTTTTGACTTACTGGGGATCAAGCCTGATTGGGAGAAAATAAAAT
ATTATATTTTACTGGATGAATTGTTTTAGTACCTAGAATGCATGACCAAAATCCCTTAACGTGAGTTTTC
GTTCCACTGAGCGTCAGACCCCGTAGAAAAGATCAAAGGATCTTCTTGAGATCCTTTTTTTCTGCGCGTA
ATCTGCTGCTTGCAAACAAAAAAACCACCGCTACCAGCGGTGGTTTGTTTGCCGGATCAAGAGCTACCAA
CTCTTTTTCCGAAGGTAACTGGCTTCAGCAGAGCGCAGATACCAAATACTGTCCTTCTAGTGTAGCCGTA
GTTAGGCCACCACTTCAAGAACTCTGTAGCACCGCCTACATACCTCGCTCTGCTAATCCTGTTACCAGTG
GCTGCTGCCAGTGGCGATAAGTCGTGTCTTACCGGGTTGGACTCAAGACGATAGTTACCGGATAAGGCGC
AGCGGTCGGGCTGAACGGGGGGTTCGTGCACACAGCCCAGCTTGGAGCGAACGACCTACACCGAACTGAG
ATACCTACAGCGTGAGCTATGAGAAAGCGCCACGCTTCCCGAAGGGAGAAAGGCGGACAGGTATCCGGTA
AGCGGCAGGGTCGGAACAGGAGAGCGCACGAGGGAGCTTCCAGGGGGAAACGCCTGGTATCTTTATAGTC
CTGTCGGGTTTCGCCACCTCTGACTTGAGCGTCGATTTTTGTGATGCTCGTCAGGGGGGCGGAGCCTATG
GAAAAACGCCAGCAACGCGGCCTTTTTACGGTTCCTGGCCTTTTGCTGGCCTTTTGCTCACATGTTCTTT
CCTGCGTTATCCCCTGATTCTGTGGATAACCGTATTACCGCCTTTGAGTGAGCTGATACCGCTCGCCGCA
GCCGAACGACCGAGCGCAGCGAGTCAGTGAGCGAGGAAGCGGAAGAGCGCCTGATGCGGTATTTTCTCCT
TACGCATCTGTGCGGTATTTCACACCGCATATGGTGCACTCTCAGTACAATCTGCTCTGATGCCGCATAG
TTAAGCCAGTATACACTCCGCTATCGCTACGTGACTGGGTCATGGCTGCGCCCCGACACCCGCCAACACC
CGCTGACGCGCCCTGACGGGCTTGTCTGCTCCCGGCATCCGCTTACAGACAAGCTGTGACCGTCTCCGGG
AGCTGCATGTGTCAGAGGTTTTCACCGTCATCACCGAAACGCGCGAGGCAGGGTGCCTTGATGTGGGCGC
CGGCGGTCGAGTGGCGACGGCGCGGCTTGTCCGCGCCCTGGTAGATTGCCTGGCCGTAGGCCAGCCATTT
TTGAGCGGCCAGCGGCCGCGATAGGCCGACGCGAAGCGGCGGGGCGTAGGGAGCGCAGCGACCGAAGGGT
AGGCGCTTTTTGCAGCTCTTCGGCTGTGCGCTGGCCAGACAGTTATGCACAGGCCAGGCGGGTTTTAAGA
GTTTTAATAAGTTTTAAAGAGTTTTAGGCGGAAAAATCGCCTTTTTTCTCTTTTATATCAGTCACTTACA
TGTGTGACCGGTTCCCAATGTACGGCTTTGGGTTCCCAATGTACGGGTTCCGGTTCCCAATGTACGGCTT
TGGGTTCCCAATGTACGTGCTATCCACAGGAAAGAGAACTTTTCGACCTTTTTCCCCTGCTAGGGCAATT
TGCCCTAGCATCTGCTCCGTACATTAGGAACCGGCGGATGCTTCGCCCTCGATCAGGTTGCGGTAGCGCA
TGACTAGGATCGGGCCAGCCTGCCCCGCCTCCTCCTTCAAATCGTACTCCGGCAGGTCATTTGACCCGAT
CAGCTTGCGCACGGTGAAACAGAACTTCTTGAACTCTCCGGCGCTGCCACTGCGTTCGTAGATCGTCTTG
AACAACCATCTGGCTTCTGCCTTGCCTGCGGCGCGGCGTGCCAGGCGGTAGAGAAAACGGCCGATGCCGG
GATCGATCAAAAAGTAATCGGGGTGAACCGTCAGCACGTCCGGGTTCTTGCCTTCTGTGATCTCGCGGTA
CATCCAATCAGCTAGCTCGATCTCGATGTACTCCGGCCGCCCGGTTTCGCTCTTTACGATCTTGTAGCGG
CTAATCAAGGCTTCACCCTCGGATACCGTCACCAGGCGGCCGTTCTTGGCCTTCTTCGTACGCTGCATGG
CAACGTGCGTGGTGTTTAACCGAATGCAGGTTTCTACCAGGTCGTCTTTCTGCTTTCCGCCATCGGCTCG
CCGGCAGAACTTGAGTACGTCCGCAACGTGTGGACGGAACACGCGGCCGGGCTTGTCTCCCTTCCCTTCC
CGGTATCGGTTCATGGATTCGGTTAGATGGGAAACCGCCATCAGTACCAGGTCGTAATCCCACACACTGG
CCATGCCGGCCGGCCCTGCGGAAACCTCTACGTGCCCGTCTGGAAGCTCGTAGCGGATCACCTCGCCAGC
TCGTCGGTCACGCTTCGACAGACGGAAAACGGCCACGTCCATGATGCTGCGACTATCGCGGGTGCCCACG
TCATAGAGCATCGGAACGAAAAAATCTGGTTGCTCGTCGCCCTTGGGCGGCTTCCTAATCGACGGCGCAC
CGGCTGCCGGCGGTTGCCGGGATTCTTTGCGGATTCGATCAGCGGCCGCTTGCCACGATTCACCGGGGCG
TGCTTCTGCCTCGATGCGTTGCCGCTGGGCGGCCTGCGCGGCCTTCAACTTCTCCACCAGGTCATCACCC
AGCGCCGCGCCGATTTGTACCGGGCCGGATGGTTTGCGACCGTCACGCCGATTCCTCGGGCTTGGGGGTT
CCAGTGCCATTGCAGGGCCGGCAGACAACCCAGCCGCTTACGCCTGGCCAACCGCCCGTTCCTCCACACA
TGGGGCATTCCACGGCGTCGGTGCCTGGTTGTTCTTGATTTTCCATGCCGCCTCCTTTAGCCGCTAAAAT
TCATCTACTCATTTATTCATTTGCTCATTTACTCTGGTAGCTGCGCGATGTATTCAGATAGCAGCTCGGT
AATGGTCTTGCCTTGGCGTACCGCGTACATCTTCAGCTTGGTGTGATCCTCCGCCGGCAACTGAAAGTTG
ACCCGCTTCATGGCTGGCGTGTCTGCCAGGCTGGCCAACGTTGCAGCCTTGCTGCTGCGTGCGCTCGGAC
GGCCGGCACTTAGCGTGTTTGTGCTTTTGCTCATTTTCTCTTTACCTCATTAACTCAAATGAGTTTTGAT
TTAATTTCAGCGGCCAGCGCCTGGACCTCGCGGGCAGCGTCGCCCTCGGGTTCTGATTCAAGAACGGTTG
TGCCGGCGGCGGCAGTGCCTGGGTAGCTCACGCGCTGCGTGATACGGGACTCAAGAATGGGCAGCTCGTA
CCCGGCCAGCGCCTCGGCAACCTCACCGCCGATGCGCGTGCCTTTGATCGCCCGCGACACGACAAAGGCC
GCTTGTAGCCTTCCATCCGTGACCTCAATGCGCTGCTTAACCAGCTCCACCAGGTCGGCGGTGGCCCATA
TGTCGTAAGGGCTTGGCTGCACCGGAATCAGCACGAAGTCGGCTGCCTTGATCGCGGACACAGCCAAGTC
CGCCGCCTGGGGCGCTCCGTCGATCACTACGAAGTCGCGCCGGCCGATGGCCTTCACGTCGCGGTCAATC
GTCGGGCGGTCGATGCCGACAACGGTTAGCGGTTGATCTTCCCGCACGGCCGCCCAATCGCGGGCACTGC
CCTGGGGATCGGAATCGACTAACAGAACATCGGCCCCGGCGAGTTGCAGGGCGCGGGCTAGATGGGTTGC
GATGGTCGTCTTGCCTGACCCGCCTTTCTGGTTAAGTACAGCGATAACCTTCATGCGTTCCCCTTGCGTA
TTTGTTTATTTACTCATCGCATCATATACGCAGCGACCGCATGACGCAAGCTGTTTTACTCAAATACACA
TCACCTTTTTAGACGGCGGCGCTCGGTTTCTTCAGCGGCCAAGCTGGCCGGCCAGGCCGCCAGCTTGGCA
TCAGACAAACCGGCCAGGATTTCATGCAGCCGCACGGTTGAGACGTGCGCGGGCGGCTCGAACACGTACC
CGGCCGCGATCATCTCCGCCTCGATCTCTTCGGTAATGAAAAACGGTTCGTCCTGGCCGTCCTGGTGCGG
TTTCATGCTTGTTCCTCTTGGCGTTCATTCTCGGCGGCCGCCAGGGCGTCGGCCTCGGTCAATGCGTCCT
CACGGAAGGCACCGCGCCGCCTGGCCTCGGTGGGCGTCACTTCCTCGCTGCGCTCAAGTGCGCGGTACAG
GGTCGAGCGATGCACGCCAAGCAGTGCAGCCGCCTCTTTCACGGTGCGGCCTTCCTGGTCGATCAGCTCG
CGGGCGTGCGCGATCTGTGCCGGGGTGAGGGTAGGGCGGGGGCCAAACTTCACGCCTCGGGCCTTGGCGG
CCTCGCGCCCGCTCCGGGTGCGGTCGATGATTAGGGAACGCTCGAACTCGGCAATGCCGGCGAACACGGT
CAACACCATGCGGCCGGCCGGCGTGGTGGTGTCGGCCCACGGCTCTGCCAGGCTACGCAGGCCCGCGCCG
GCCTCCTGGATGCGCTCGGCAATGTCCAGTAGGTCGCGGGTGCTGCGGGCCAGGCGGTCTAGCCTGGTCA
CTGTCACAACGTCGCCAGGGCGTAGGTGGTCAAGCATCCTGGCCAGCTCCGGGCGGTCGCGCCTGGTGCC
GGTGATCTTCTCGGAAAACAGCTTGGTGCAGCCGGCCGCGTGCAGTTCGGCCCGTTGGTTGGTCAAGTCC
TGGTCGTCGGTGCTGACGCGGGCATAGCCCAGCAGGCCAGCGGCGGCGCTCTTGTTCATGGCGTAATGTC
TCCGGTTCTAGTCGCAAGTATTCTACTTTATGCGACTAAAACACGCGACAAGAAAACGCCAGGAAAAGGG
CAGGGCGGCAGCCTGTCGCGTAACTTAGGACTTGTGCGACATGTCGTTTTCAGAAGACGGCTGCACTGAA
CGTCAGAAGCCGACTGCACTATAGCAGCGGAGGGGTTGGATCAAAGTACTTTGATCCCGAGGGGAACCCT
GTGGTTGGCATGCACATACAAATGGACGAACGGATAAACCTTTTCACGCCCTTTTAAATATCCGTTATTC
TAATAAACGCTCTTTTCTCTTAGGTTTACCCGCCAATATATCCTGTCAAACACTGATAGTTTAAACTGAA
GGCGGGAAACGACAATCTGATCCAAGCTCAAGCTGCTCTAGCATTCGCCATTCAGGCTGCGCAACTGTTG
GGAAGGGCGATCGGTGCGGGCCTCTTCGCTATTACGCCAGCTGGCGAAAGGGGGATGTGCTGCAAGGCGA
TTAAGTTGGGTAACGCCAGGGTTTTCCCAGTCACGACGTTGTAAAACGACGGCCAGTGCCAAGCTTGGCG
TGCCTGCAGGTCAACATGGTGGAGCACGACACACTTGTCTACTCCAAAAATATCAAAGATACAGTCTCAG
AAGACCAAAGGGCAATTGAGACTTTTCAACAAAGGGTAATATCCGGAAACCTCCTCGGATTCCATTGCCC
AGCTATCTGTCACTTTATTGTGAAGATAGTGGAAAAGGAAGGTGGCTCCTACAAATGCCATCATTGCGAT
AAAGGAAAGGCCATCGTTGAAGATGCCTCTGCCGACAGTGGTCCCAAAGATGGACCCCCACCCACGAGGA
GCATCGTGGAAAAAGAAGACGTTCCAACCACGTCTTCAAAGCAAGTGGATTGATGTGATAACATGGTGGA
GCACGACACACTTGTCTACTCCAAAAATATCAAAGATACAGTCTCAGAAGACCAAAGGGCAATTGAGACT
TTTCAACAAAGGGTAATATCCGGAAACCTCCTCGGATTCCATTGCCCAGCTATCTGTCACTTTATTGTGA
AGATAGTGGAAAAGGAAGGTGGCTCCTACAAATGCCATCATTGCGATAAAGGAAAGGCCATCGTTGAAGA
TGCCTCTGCCGACAGTGGTCCCAAAGATGGACCCCCACCCACGAGGAGCATCGTGGAAAAAGAAGACGTT
CCAACCACGTCTTCAAAGCAAGTGGATTGATGTGATATCTCCACTGACGTAAGGGATGACGCACAATCCC
ACTATCCTTCGCAAGACCCTTCCTCTATATAAGGAAGTTCATTTCATTTGGAGAGGACCTCGACTCTAGA
GGATCCCCGGGTACCGGGCCCCCCCTCGAGGCGCGCCAAGCTATCAAACAAGTTTGTACAAAAAAGCAGG
CTCCGCGGCCGCCCCCTTCACCCCTTCACCAAACCTAAACCTAAACGGCTAAGCCCGACGTCAAATACCA
AAAAGAGAAAAACAAGAGCGCCGTCAAGCTCTGCAAATACGATCTGTAAGTCCATCTTAACACAAAAGTG
AGATGGGTTCTTAGATCATGTTCCGCCGTTAGATCGAGTCATGGTCTTGTCTCATAGAAAGGTACTTTCG
TTTACTTCTTTTGAGTATCGAGTAGAGCGTCGTCTATAGTTAGTTTGAGATTGCGTTTGTCAGAAGTTAG
GTTCAATGTCCCGGTCCAATTTTCACCAGCCATGTGTCAGTTTCGTTCCTTCCCGTCCTCTTCTTTGATT
TCGTTGGGTTACGGATGTTTTCGAGATGAAACAGCATTGTTTTGTTGTGATTTTTCTCTACAAGCGAATA
GACCATTTAAGAGACCATTAGGCACCCCAGGCTTTACACTTTATGCTTCCGGCTCGTATAATGTGTGGAT
TTTGAGTTAGGAGCCGTCGAGATTTTCAGGAGCTAAGGAAGCTAAAATGGAGAAAAAAATCACTGGATAT
ACCACCGTTGATATATCCCAATGGCATCGTAAAGAACATTTTGAGGCATTTCAGTCAGTTGCTCAATGTA
CCTATAACCAGACCGTTCAGCTGGATATTACGGCCTTTTTAAAGACCGTAAAGAAAAATAAGCACAAGTT
TTATCCGGCCTTTATTCACATTCTTGCCCGCCTGATGAATGCTCATCCGGAGTTCCGTATGGCAATGAAA
GACGGTGAGCTGGTGATATGGGATAGTGTTCACCCTTGTTACACCGTTTTCCATGAGCAAACTGAAACGT
TTTCATCGCTCTGGAGTGAATACCACGACGATTTCCGGCAGTTTCTACACATATATTCGCAAGATGTGGC
GTGTTACGGTGAAAACCTGGCCTATTTCCCTAAAGGGTTTATTGAGAATATGTTTTTCGTCTCAGCCAAT
CCCTGGGTGAGTTTCACCAGTTTTGATTTAAACGTGGCCAATATGGACAACTTCTTCGCCCCCGTTTTCA
CCATGGGCAAATATTATACGCAAGGCGACAAGGTGCTGATGCCGCTGGCGATTCAGGTTCATCATGCCGT
TTGTGATGGCTTCCATGTCGGCAGAATGCTTAATGAATTACAACAGTACTGCGATGAGTGGCAGGGCGGG
GCGTAAACGCGTGGAGCCGGCTTACTAAAAGCCAGATAACAGTATGCGTATTTGCGCGCTGATTTTTGCG
GTATAAGAATATATACTGATATGTATACCCGAAGTATGTCAAAAAGAGGTATGCTATGAAGCAGCGTATT
ACAGTGACAGTTGACAGCGACAGCTATCAGTTGCTCAAGGCATATATGATGTCAATATCTCCGGTCTGGT
AAGCACAACCATGCAGAATGAAGCCCGTCGTCTGCGTGCCGAACGCTGGAAAGCGGAAAATCAGGAAGGG
ATGGCTGAGGTCGCCCGGTTTATTGAAATGAACGGCTCTTTTGCTGACGAGAACAGGGGCTGGTGAAATG
CAGTTTAAGGTTTACACCTATAAAAGAGAGAGCCGTTATCGTCTGTTTGTGGATGTACAGAGTGATATTA
TTGACACGCCCGGCCGACGGATGGTGATCCCCCTGGCCAGTGCACGTCTGCTGTCAGATAAAGTCTCCCG
TGAACTTTACCCGGTGGTGCATATCGGGGATGAAAGCTGGCGCATGATGACCACCGATATGGCCAGTGTG
CCGGTTTCCGTTATCGGGGAAGAAGTGGCTGATCTCAGCCACCGCGAAAATGACATCAAAAACGCCATTA
ACCTGATGTTCTGGGGAATATAAATGTCAGGCTCCCTTATACACAGCCAGTCTGCACCTCGACGGTCTCA
TCGGTGGATCTTAGAAAATTATTCTAAGTCCAACATAGCGTATTCTAAGTTCAACATATCGACGAACTAG
AAAAGACATTGGACATATTCCAGGATATGCAAAAGAAAACAATGAATATTGTTTTGAATGTGTTCAAGTA
AATGAGATTTTCAAGTCGTCTAAAGAACAGTTGCTAATACAGTTACTTATTTCAATAAATAATTGGTTCT
AATAATACAAAACATATTCGAGGATATGCAGAAAAAAAGATGTTTGTTATTTTGAAAAGCTTGAGTAGTT
TCTCTCCGAGGTGTAGCGAAGAAGCATCATCTACTTTGTAATGTAATTTTCTTTATGTTTTCACTTTGTA
ATTTTATTTGTGTTAATGTACCATGGCCGATATCGGTTTTATTGAAAGAAAATTTATGTTACTTCTGTTT
TGGCTTTGCAATCAGTTATGCTAGTTTTCTTATACCCTTTCGTAAGCTTCCTAAGGAATCGTTCATTGAT
TTCCACTGCTTCATTGTATATTAAAACTTTACAACTGTATCGACCATCATATAATTCTGGGTCAAGAGAT
GAAAATAGAACACCACATCGTAAAGTGAAATAAGGGTGGGCGCGCCGACCCAGCTTTCTTGTACAAAGTG
GTTCGATAATTCCTTAATTAACTAGTTCTAGAGCGGCCGCCCACCGCGGTGGAGCTCGAATTTCCCCGAT
CGTTCAAACATTTGGCAATAAAGTTTCTTAAGATTGAATCCTGTTGCCGGTCTTGCGATGATTATCATAT
AATTTCTGTTGAATTACGTTAAGCATGTAATAATTAACATGTAATGCATGACGTTATTTATGAGATGGGT
TTTTATGATTAGAGTCCCGCAATTATACATTTAATACGCGATAGAAAACAAAATATAGCGCGCAAACTAG
GATAAATTATCGCGCGCGGTGTCATCTATGTTACTGAATTCGTAATCATGGTCATAGCTGTTTCCTGTGT
GAAATTGTTATCCGCTCACAATTCCACACAACATACGAGCCGGAAGCATAAAGTGTAAAGCCTGGGGTGC
CTAATGAGTGAGCTAACTCACATTAATTGCGTTGCGCTCACTGCCCGCTTTCCAGTCGGGAAACCTGTCG
TGCCAGCTGCATTAATGAATCGGCCAACGCGCGGGGAGAGGCGGTTTGCGTATTGGCTAGAGCAGCTTGC
CAACATGGTGGAGCACGACACTCTCGTCTACTCCAAGAATATCAAAGATACAGTCTCAGAAGACCAAAGG
GCTATTGAGACTTTTCAACAAAGGGTAATATCGGGAAACCTCCTCGGATTCCATTGCCCAGCTATCTGTC
ACTTCATCAAAAGGACAGTAGAAAAGGAAGGTGGCACCTACAAATGCCATCATTGCGATAAAGGAAAGGC
TATCGTTCAAGATGCCTCTGCCGACAGTGGTCCCAAAGATGGACCCCCACCCACGAGGAGCATCGTGGAA
AAAGAAGACGTTCCAACCACGTCTTCAAAGCAAGTGGATTGATGTGATAACATGGTGGAGCACGACACTC
TCGTCTACTCCAAGAATATCAAAGATACAGTCTCAGAAGACCAAAGGGCTATTGAGACTTTTCAACAAAG
GGTAATATCGGGAAACCTCCTCGGATTCCATTGCCCAGCTATCTGTCACTTCATCAAAAGGACAGTAGAA
AAGGAAGGTGGCACCTACAAATGCCATCATTGCGATAAAGGAAAGGCTATCGTTCAAGATGCCTCTGCCG
ACAGTGGTCCCAAAGATGGACCCCCACCCACGAGGAGCATCGTGGAAAAAGAAGACGTTCCAACCACGTC
TTCAAAGCAAGTGGATTGATGTGATATCTCCACTGACGTAAGGGATGACGCACAATCCCACTATCCTTCG
CAAGACCTTCCTCTATATAAGGAAGTTCATTTCATTTGGAGAGGACACGCTGAAATCACCAGTCTCTCTC
TACAAATCTATCTCTCTCGAGCTTTCGCAGATCCCGGGGGGCAATGAGATATGAAAAAGCCTGAACTCAC
CGCGACGTCTGTCGAGAAGTTTCTGATCGAAAAGTTCGACAGCGTCTCCGACCTGATGCAGCTCTCGGAG
GGCGAAGAATCTCGTGCTTTCAGCTTCGATGTAGGAGGGCGTGGATATGTCCTGCGGGTAAATAGCTGCG
CCGATGGTTTCTACAAAGATCGTTATGTTTATCGGCACTTTGCATCGGCCGCGCTCCCGATTCCGGAAGT
GCTTGACATTGGGGAGTTTAGCGAGAGCCTGACCTATTGCATCTCCCGCCGTGCACAGGGTGTCACGTTG
CAAGACCTGCCTGAAACCGAACTGCCCGCTGTTCTACAACCGGTCGCGGAGGCTATGGATGCGATCGCTG
CGGCCGATCTTAGCCAGACGAGCGGGTTCGGCCCATTCGGACCGCAAGGAATCGGTCAATACACTACATG
GCGTGATTTCATATGCGCGATTGCTGATCCCCATGTGTATCACTGGCAAACTGTGATGGACGACACCGTC
AGTGCGTCCGTCGCGCAGGCTCTCGATGAGCTGATGCTTTGGGCCGAGGACTGCCCCGAAGTCCGGCACC
TCGTGCACGCGGATTTCGGCTCCAACAATGTCCTGACGGACAATGGCCGCATAACAGCGGTCATTGACTG
GAGCGAGGCGATGTTCGGGGATTCCCAATACGAGGTCGCCAACATCTTCTTCTGGAGGCCGTGGTTGGCT
TGTATGGAGCAGCAGACGCGCTACTTCGAGCGGAGGCATCCGGAGCTTGCAGGATCGCCACGACTCCGGG
CGTATATGCTCCGCATTGGTCTTGACCAACTCTATCAGAGCTTGGTTGACGGCAATTTCGATGATGCAGC
TTGGGCGCAGGGTCGATGCGACGCAATCGTCCGATCCGGAGCCGGGACTGTCGGGCGTACACAAATCGCC
CGCAGAAGCGCGGCCGTCTGGACCGATGGCTGTGTAGAAGTACTCGCCGATAGTGGAAACCGACGCCCCA
GCACTCGTCCGAGGGCAAAGAAATAGAGTAGATGCCGACCGGATCTGTCGATCGACAAGCTCGAGTTTCT
CCATAATAATGTGTGAGTAGTTCCCAGATAAGGGAATTAGGGTTCCTATAGGGTTTCGCTCATGTGTTGA
GCATATAAGAAACCCTTAGTATGTATTTGTATTTGTAAAATACTTCTATCAATAAAATTTCTAATTCCTA
AAACCAAAATCCAGTACTAAAATCCAGATCCCCCGAATTAATTCGGCGTTAATTCAGTACATTAAAAACG
TCCGCAATGTGTTATTAAGTTGTCTAAGCGTCAATTTGTTTACACCACAATATATCCTGCCA
Features (pLannotate 1.2.2; 29 found; start..end, strand, type, name):
    425..1219    +  CDS            KanR: aminoglycoside phosphotransferase; aphA-3; confers resistance to kanamycin
   1306..1894    +  rep_origin     ori: high-copy-number ColE1/pMB1/pBR322/pUC origin of replication
   2080..2220    -  misc_feature   bom: basis of mobility region from pBR322
   2322..2361    -  CDS            rop (fragment): Rop protein, which maintains plasmids at low copy number; rop
   2564..2758    -  rep_origin     pVS1 oriV: origin of replication for the Pseudomonas plasmid pVS1 (Heeb et al., 2000)
   2824..3892    -  CDS            pVS1 RepA (fragment): replication protein from the Pseudomonas plasmid pVS1 (Heeb et al., 2000)
   4325..4954    -  CDS            pVS1 StaA: stability protein from the Pseudomonas plasmid pVS1 (Heeb et al., 2000)
   5514..5915    -  CDS            Y4CG_SINFN (fragment): Protein inferred from homology: Swiss-Prot protein existence level 3. From Sinorhizobium fredii (strain NBRC 101917 / NGR234).
   6254..6278    -  misc_feature   RB T-DNA repeat: right border repeat from nopaline C58 T-DNA
   6344..6498    -  CDS            lacZα (fragment): LacZα fragment of β-galactosidase; lacZ fragment
   6597..7268    +  promoter       CaMV 35S promoter (enhanced): cauliflower mosaic virus 35S promoter with a duplicated enhancer region
   7270..7296    -  misc_feature   MCS (fragment): pUC18/19 multiple cloning site
   7328..7352    +  protein_bind   attB1: mutant version of attB; recombination site for the Gateway® BP reaction BP Clonase™
   7803..7833    +  promoter       lac UV5 promoter: E. coli lac promoter with an "up" mutation
   7857..7886    +  promoter       cat promoter (fragment): promoter of the E. coli cat gene encoding chloramphenicol acetyltransferase
   7887..8543    +  CDS            cat: CAT_ECOLX - Experimental evidence at protein level: Swiss-Prot protein existence level 1. This enzyme is an effector of chloramphenicol resistance in bacteria. From Escherichia coli. This protein is used as a marker in many commonly used cloning vectors, such as pACYC184.
   8725..8883    +  CDS            ccdA (fragment): CCDA_ECO57 - Also known as H, letA. Experimental evidence at protein level: Swiss-Prot protein existence level 1. Antitoxin component of a type II toxin-antitoxin (TA) system which inhibits the post-segregational killing (PSK) of plasmid-free cells, also referred to as a plasmid addiction system. Binds to and blocks the activity of CcdB; will also remove bound CcdB protein from the CcdB-GyrA complex by forming a CcdA-CcdB complex, a process termed rejuvenation. Functions as a transcriptional corepressor for the ccdAB operon, repression also requires CcdB (By similarity). From Escherichia coli
   8888..9190    +  CDS            ccdB: CCDB_ECOLI - Also known as G, letB, letD. Experimental evidence at protein level: Swiss-Prot protein existence level 1. Toxic component of a type II toxin-antitoxin (TA) system, functioning in plasmid maintainence. Responsible for the post- segregational killing (PSK) of plasmid-free cells, also referred to as a plasmid addiction system. Half-life of over 2 hours. Cell killing by CcdB is accompanied by filamentation, defects in chromosome and plasmid segregation, defects in cell division, formation of anucleate cells, decreased DNA synthesis and plasmid loss. Interferes with the activity of DN
   9848..9872    -  protein_bind   attB2: mutant version of attB; recombination site for the Gateway® BP reaction BP Clonase™
   9891..9927    -  misc_feature   MCS (fragment): pBluescript multiple cloning site
   9938..10185   +  terminator     NOS terminator: nopaline synthase terminator and poly(A) signal
  10223..10245   -  protein_bind   lac operator (fragment): The lac repressor binds to the lac operator to inhibit transcription in E. coli. This inhibition can be relieved by adding lactose or isopropyl-β-D-thiogalactopyranoside (IPTG). lac repressor encoded by lacI
  10249..10279   -  promoter       lac promoter: promoter for the E. coli lac operon
  10294..10315   -  protein_bind   CAP binding site: CAP binding activates transcription in the presence of cAMP. E. coli catabolite activator protein
  10328..10416   -  CDS            lacI (fragment): lac repressor; lacI; The lac repressor binds to the lac operator to inhibit transcription in E. coli. This inhibition can be relieved by adding lactose or isopropyl-β-D-thiogalactopyranoside (IPTG).
  10506..11183   +  promoter       CaMV 35S promoter (enhanced): cauliflower mosaic virus 35S promoter with a duplicated enhancer region
  11251..12276   +  CDS            HygR: hygromycin B phosphotransferase confers resistance to hygromycin
  12316..12490   +  polyA_signal   CaMV poly(A) signal: cauliflower mosaic virus polyadenylation signal
  12568..12592   -  misc_feature   LB T-DNA repeat: left border repeat from nopaline C58 T-DNA
