>Addgene plasmid #137884 | pMDC32B-AtTAS1c-D2-B/c | addgene full sequence | sequence record 275811 | Addgene NGS Result
CCAGCCAGCCAACAGCTCCCCGACCGGCAGCTCGGCACAAAATCACCACTCGATACAGGCAGCCCATCAG
TCCGGGACGGCGTCAGCGGGAGAGCCGTTGTAAGGCGGCAGACTTTGCTCATGTTACCGATGCTATTCGG
AAGAACGGCAACTAAGCTGCCGGGTTTGAAACACGGATGATCTCGCGGAGGGTAGCATGTTGATTGTAAC
GATGACAGAGCGTTGCTGCCTGTGATCACCGCGGTTTCAAAATCGGCTCCGTCGATACTATGTTATACGC
CAACTTTGAAAACAACTTTGAAAAAGCTGTTTTCTGGTATTTAAGGTTTTAGAATGCAAGGAACAGTGAA
TTGGAGTTCGTCTTGTTATAATTAGCTTCTTGGGGTATCTTTAAATACTGTAGAAAAGAGGAAGGAAATA
ATAAATGGCTAAAATGAGAATATCACCGGAATTGAAAAAACTGATCGAAAAATACCGCTGCGTAAAAGAT
ACGGAAGGAATGTCTCCTGCTAAGGTATATAAGCTGGTGGGAGAAAATGAAAACCTATATTTAAAAATGA
CGGACAGCCGGTATAAAGGGACCACCTATGATGTGGAACGGGAAAAGGACATGATGCTATGGCTGGAAGG
AAAGCTGCCTGTTCCAAAGGTCCTGCACTTTGAACGGCATGATGGCTGGAGCAATCTGCTCATGAGTGAG
GCCGATGGCGTCCTTTGCTCGGAAGAGTATGAAGATGAACAAAGCCCTGAAAAGATTATCGAGCTGTATG
CGGAGTGCATCAGGCTCTTTCACTCCATCGACATATCGGATTGTCCCTATACGAATAGCTTAGACAGCCG
CTTAGCCGAATTGGATTACTTACTGAATAACGATCTGGCCGATGTGGATTGCGAAAACTGGGAAGAAGAC
ACTCCATTTAAAGATCCGCGCGAGCTGTATGATTTTTTAAAGACGGAAAAGCCCGAAGAGGAACTTGTCT
TTTCCCACGGCGACCTGGGAGACAGCAACATCTTTGTGAAAGATGGCAAAGTAAGTGGCTTTATTGATCT
TGGGAGAAGCGGCAGGGCGGACAAGTGGTATGACATTGCCTTCTGCGTCCGGTCGATCAGGGAGGATATC
GGGGAAGAACAGTATGTCGAGCTATTTTTTGACTTACTGGGGATCAAGCCTGATTGGGAGAAAATAAAAT
ATTATATTTTACTGGATGAATTGTTTTAGTACCTAGAATGCATGACCAAAATCCCTTAACGTGAGTTTTC
GTTCCACTGAGCGTCAGACCCCGTAGAAAAGATCAAAGGATCTTCTTGAGATCCTTTTTTTCTGCGCGTA
ATCTGCTGCTTGCAAACAAAAAAACCACCGCTACCAGCGGTGGTTTGTTTGCCGGATCAAGAGCTACCAA
CTCTTTTTCCGAAGGTAACTGGCTTCAGCAGAGCGCAGATACCAAATACTGTCCTTCTAGTGTAGCCGTA
GTTAGGCCACCACTTCAAGAACTCTGTAGCACCGCCTACATACCTCGCTCTGCTAATCCTGTTACCAGTG
GCTGCTGCCAGTGGCGATAAGTCGTGTCTTACCGGGTTGGACTCAAGACGATAGTTACCGGATAAGGCGC
AGCGGTCGGGCTGAACGGGGGGTTCGTGCACACAGCCCAGCTTGGAGCGAACGACCTACACCGAACTGAG
ATACCTACAGCGTGAGCTATGAGAAAGCGCCACGCTTCCCGAAGGGAGAAAGGCGGACAGGTATCCGGTA
AGCGGCAGGGTCGGAACAGGAGAGCGCACGAGGGAGCTTCCAGGGGGAAACGCCTGGTATCTTTATAGTC
CTGTCGGGTTTCGCCACCTCTGACTTGAGCGTCGATTTTTGTGATGCTCGTCAGGGGGGCGGAGCCTATG
GAAAAACGCCAGCAACGCGGCCTTTTTACGGTTCCTGGCCTTTTGCTGGCCTTTTGCTCACATGTTCTTT
CCTGCGTTATCCCCTGATTCTGTGGATAACCGTATTACCGCCTTTGAGTGAGCTGATACCGCTCGCCGCA
GCCGAACGACCGAGCGCAGCGAGTCAGTGAGCGAGGAAGCGGAAGAGCGCCTGATGCGGTATTTTCTCCT
TACGCATCTGTGCGGTATTTCACACCGCATATGGTGCACTCTCAGTACAATCTGCTCTGATGCCGCATAG
TTAAGCCAGTATACACTCCGCTATCGCTACGTGACTGGGTCATGGCTGCGCCCCGACACCCGCCAACACC
CGCTGACGCGCCCTGACGGGCTTGTCTGCTCCCGGCATCCGCTTACAGACAAGCTGTGACCGTCTCCGGG
AGCTGCATGTGTCAGAGGTTTTCACCGTCATCACCGAAACGCGCGAGGCAGGGTGCCTTGATGTGGGCGC
CGGCGGTCGAGTGGCGACGGCGCGGCTTGTCCGCGCCCTGGTAGATTGCCTGGCCGTAGGCCAGCCATTT
TTGAGCGGCCAGCGGCCGCGATAGGCCGACGCGAAGCGGCGGGGCGTAGGGAGCGCAGCGACCGAAGGGT
AGGCGCTTTTTGCAGCTCTTCGGCTGTGCGCTGGCCAGACAGTTATGCACAGGCCAGGCGGGTTTTAAGA
GTTTTAATAAGTTTTAAAGAGTTTTAGGCGGAAAAATCGCCTTTTTTCTCTTTTATATCAGTCACTTACA
TGTGTGACCGGTTCCCAATGTACGGCTTTGGGTTCCCAATGTACGGGTTCCGGTTCCCAATGTACGGCTT
TGGGTTCCCAATGTACGTGCTATCCACAGGAAAGAGAACTTTTCGACCTTTTTCCCCTGCTAGGGCAATT
TGCCCTAGCATCTGCTCCGTACATTAGGAACCGGCGGATGCTTCGCCCTCGATCAGGTTGCGGTAGCGCA
TGACTAGGATCGGGCCAGCCTGCCCCGCCTCCTCCTTCAAATCGTACTCCGGCAGGTCATTTGACCCGAT
CAGCTTGCGCACGGTGAAACAGAACTTCTTGAACTCTCCGGCGCTGCCACTGCGTTCGTAGATCGTCTTG
AACAACCATCTGGCTTCTGCCTTGCCTGCGGCGCGGCGTGCCAGGCGGTAGAGAAAACGGCCGATGCCGG
GATCGATCAAAAAGTAATCGGGGTGAACCGTCAGCACGTCCGGGTTCTTGCCTTCTGTGATCTCGCGGTA
CATCCAATCAGCTAGCTCGATCTCGATGTACTCCGGCCGCCCGGTTTCGCTCTTTACGATCTTGTAGCGG
CTAATCAAGGCTTCACCCTCGGATACCGTCACCAGGCGGCCGTTCTTGGCCTTCTTCGTACGCTGCATGG
CAACGTGCGTGGTGTTTAACCGAATGCAGGTTTCTACCAGGTCGTCTTTCTGCTTTCCGCCATCGGCTCG
CCGGCAGAACTTGAGTACGTCCGCAACGTGTGGACGGAACACGCGGCCGGGCTTGTCTCCCTTCCCTTCC
CGGTATCGGTTCATGGATTCGGTTAGATGGGAAACCGCCATCAGTACCAGGTCGTAATCCCACACACTGG
CCATGCCGGCCGGCCCTGCGGAAACCTCTACGTGCCCGTCTGGAAGCTCGTAGCGGATCACCTCGCCAGC
TCGTCGGTCACGCTTCGACAGACGGAAAACGGCCACGTCCATGATGCTGCGACTATCGCGGGTGCCCACG
TCATAGAGCATCGGAACGAAAAAATCTGGTTGCTCGTCGCCCTTGGGCGGCTTCCTAATCGACGGCGCAC
CGGCTGCCGGCGGTTGCCGGGATTCTTTGCGGATTCGATCAGCGGCCGCTTGCCACGATTCACCGGGGCG
TGCTTCTGCCTCGATGCGTTGCCGCTGGGCGGCCTGCGCGGCCTTCAACTTCTCCACCAGGTCATCACCC
AGCGCCGCGCCGATTTGTACCGGGCCGGATGGTTTGCGACCGCTCACGCCGATTCCTCGGGCTTGGGGGT
TCCAGTGCCATTGCAGGGCCGGCAGGCAACCCAGCCGCTTACGCCTGGCCAACCGCCCGTTCCTCCACAC
ATGGGGCATTCCACGGCGTCGGTGCCTGGTTGTTCTTGATTTTCCATGCCGCCTCCTTTAGCCGCTAAAA
TTCATCTACTCATTTATTCATTTGCTCATTTACTCTGGTAGCTGCGCGATGTATTCAGATAGCAGCTCGG
TAATGGTCTTGCCTTGGCGTACCGCGTACATCTTCAGCTTGGTGTGATCCTCCGCCGGCAACTGAAAGTT
GACCCGCTTCATGGCTGGCGTGTCTGCCAGGCTGGCCAACGTTGCAGCCTTGCTGCTGCGTGCGCTCGGA
CGGCCGGCACTTAGCGTGTTTGTGCTTTTGCTCATTTTCTCTTTACCTCATTAACTCAAATGAGTTTTGA
TTTAATTTCAGCGGCCAGCGCCTGGACCTCGCGGGCAGCGTCGCCCTCGGGTTCTGATTCAAGAACGGTT
GTGCCGGCGGCGGCAGTGCCTGGGTAGCTCACGCGCTGCGTGATACGGGACTCAAGAATGGGCAGCTCGT
ACCCGGCCAGCGCCTCGGCAACCTCACCGCCGATGCGCGTGCCTTTGATCGCCCGCGACACGACAAAGGC
CGCTTGTAGCCTTCCATCCGTGACCTCAATGCGCTGCTTAACCAGCTCCACCAGGTCGGCGGTGGCCCAT
ATGTCGTAAGGGCTTGGCTGCACCGGAATCAGCACGAAGTCGGCTGCCTTGATCGCGGACACAGCCAAGT
CCGCCGCCTGGGGCGCTCCGTCGATCACTACGAAGTCGCGCCGGCCGATGGCCTTCACGTCGCGGTCAAT
CGTCGGGCGGTCGATGCCGACAACGGTTAGCGGTTGATCTTCCCGCACGGCCGCCCAATCGCGGGCACTG
CCCTGGGGATCGGAATCGACTAACAGAACATCGGCCCCGGCGAGTTGCAGGGCGCGGGCTAGATGGGTTG
CGATGGTCGTCTTGCCTGACCCGCCTTTCTGGTTAAGTACAGCGATAACCTTCATGCGTTCCCCTTGCGT
ATTTGTTTATTTACTCATCGCATCATATACGCAGCGACCGCATGACGCAAGCTGTTTTACTCAAATACAC
ATCACCTTTTTAGACGGCGGCGCTCGGTTTCTTCAGCGGCCAAGCTGGCCGGCCAGGCCGCCAGCTTGGC
ATCAGACAAACCGGCCAGGATTTCATGCAGCCGCACGGTTGAGACGTGCGCGGGCGGCTCGAACACGTAC
CCGGCCGCGATCATCTCCGCCTCGATCTCTTCGGTAATGAAAAACGGTTCGTCCTGGCCGTCCTGGTGCG
GTTTCATGCTTGTTCCTCTTGGCGTTCATTCTCGGCGGCCGCCAGGGCGTCGGCCTCGGTCAATGCGTCC
TCACGGAAGGCACCGCGCCGCCTGGCCTCGGTGGGCGTCACTTCCTCGCTGCGCTCAAGTGCGCGGTACA
GGGTCGAGCGATGCACGCCAAGCAGTGCAGCCGCCTCTTTCACGGTGCGGCCTTCCTGGTCGATCAGCTC
GCGGGCGTGCGCGATCTGTGCCGGGGTGAGGGTAGGGCGGGGGCCAAACTTCACGCCTCGGGCCTTGGCG
GCCTCGCGCCCGCTCCGGGTGCGGTCGATGATTAGGGAACGCTCGAACTCGGCAATGCCGGCGAACACGG
TCAACACCATGCGGCCGGCCGGCGTGGTGGTGTCGGCCCACGGCTCTGCCAGGCTACGCAGGCCCGCGCC
GGCCTCCTGGATGCGCTCGGCAATGTCCAGTAGGTCGCGGGTGCTGCGGGCCAGGCGGTCTAGCCTGGTC
ACTGTCACAACGTCGCCAGGGCGTAGGTGGTCAAGCATCCTGGCCAGCTCCGGGCGGTCGCGCCTGGTGC
CGGTGATCTTCTCGGAAAACAGCTTGGTGCAGCCGGCCGCGTGCAGTTCGGCCCGTTGGTTGGTCAAGTC
CTGGTCGTCGGTGCTGACGCGGGCATAGCCCAGCAGGCCAGCGGCGGCGCTCTTGTTCATGGCGTAATGT
CTCCGGTTCTAGTCGCAAGTATTCTACTTTATGCGACTAAAACACGCGACAAGAAAACGCCAGGAAAAGG
GCAGGGCGGCAGCCTGTCGCGTAACTTAGGACTTGTGCGACATGTCGTTTTCAGAAGACGGCTGCACTGA
ACGTCAGAAGCCGACTGCACTATAGCAGCGGAGGGGTTGGATCAAAGTACTTTGATCCCGAGGGGAACCC
TGTGGTTGGCATGCACATACAAATGGACGAACGGATAAACCTTTTCACGCCCTTTTAAATATCCGATTAT
TCTAATAAACGCTCTTTTCTCTTAGGTTTACCCGCCAATATATCCTGTCAAACACTGATAGTTTAAACTG
AAGGCGGGAAACGACAATCTGATCCAAGCTCAAGCTGCTCTAGCATTCGCCATTCAGGCTGCGCAACTGT
TGGGAAGGGCGATCGGTGCGGGCCTCTTCGCTATTACGCCAGCTGGCGAAAGGGGGATGTGCTGCAAGGC
GATTAAGTTGGGTAACGCCAGGGTTTTCCCAGTCACGACGTTGTAAAACGACGGCCAGTGCCAAGCTTGC
ATGCCTGCAGGTCAACATGGTGGAGCACGACACACTTGTCTACTCCAAAAATATCAAAGATACAGTCTCA
GAAGACCAAAGGGCAATTGAGACTTTTCAACAAAGGGTAATATCCGGAAACCTCCTCGGATTCCATTGCC
CAGCTATCTGTCACTTTATTGTGAAGATAGTGGAAAAGGAAGGTGGCTCCTACAAATGCCATCATTGCGA
TAAAGGAAAGGCCATCGTTGAAGATGCCTCTGCCGACAGTGGTCCCAAAGATGGACCCCCACCCACGAGG
AGCATCGTGGAAAAAGAAGACGTTCCAACCACGTCTTCAAAGCAAGTGGATTGATGTGATAACATGGTGG
AGCACGACACACTTGTCTACTCCAAAAATATCAAAGATACAGTCTCAGAAGACCAAAGGGCAATTGAGAC
TTTTCAACAAAGGGTAATATCCGGAAACCTCCTCGGATTCCATTGCCCAGCTATCTGTCACTTTATTGTG
AAGATAGTGGAAAAGGAAGGTGGCTCCTACAAATGCCATCATTGCGATAAAGGAAAGGCCATCGTTGAAG
ATGCCTCTGCCGACAGTGGTCCCAAAGATGGACCCCCACCCACGAGGAGCATCGTGGAAAAAGAAGACGT
TCCAACCACGTCTTCAAAGCAAGTGGATTGATGTGATATCTCCACTGACGTAAGGGATGACGCACAATCC
CACTATCCTTCGCAAGACCCTTCCTCTATATAAGGAAGTTCATTTCATTTGGAGAGGACCTCGACTCTAG
AGGATCCCCGGGTACCGGGCCCCCCCTCGAGGCGCGCCAAGCTATCAAACAAGTTTGTACAAAAAAGCAG
GCTCCGCGGCCGCCCCCTTCACCAAACCTAAACCTAAACGGCTAAGCCCGACGTCAAATACCAAAAAGAG
AAAAACAAGAGCGCCGTCAAGCTCTGCAAATACGATCTGTAAGTCCATCTTAACACAAAAGTGAGATGGG
TTCTTAGATCATGTTCCGCCGTTAGATCGAGTCATGGTCTTGTCTCATAGAAAGGTACTTTCGTTTACTT
CTTTTGAGTATCGAGTAGAGCGTCGTCTATAGTTAGTTTGAGATTGCGTTTGTCAGAAGTTAGGTTCAAT
GTCCCGGTCCAATTTTCACCAGCCATGTGTCAGTTTCGTTCCTTCCCGTCCTCTTCTTTGATTTCGTTGG
GTTACGGATGTTTTCGAGATGAAACAGCATTGTTTTGTTGTGATTTTTCTCTACAAGCGAATAGACCATT
TAAGAGACCATTAGGCACCCCAGGCTTTACACTTTATGCTTCCGGCTCGTATAATGTGTGGATTTTGAGT
TAGGAGCCGTCGAGATTTTCAGGAGCTAAGGAAGCTAAAATGGAGAAAAAAATCACTGGATATACCACCG
TTGATATATCCCAATGGCATCGTAAAGAACATTTTGAGGCATTTCAGTCAGTTGCTCAATGTACCTATAA
CCAGACCGTTCAGCTGGATATTACGGCCTTTTTAAAGACCGTAAAGAAAAATAAGCACAAGTTTTATCCG
GCCTTTATTCACATTCTTGCCCGCCTGATGAATGCTCATCCGGAGTTCCGTATGGCAATGAAAGACGGTG
AGCTGGTGATATGGGATAGTGTTCACCCTTGTTACACCGTTTTCCATGAGCAAACTGAAACGTTTTCATC
GCTCTGGAGTGAATACCACGACGATTTCCGGCAGTTTCTACACATATATTCGCAAGATGTGGCGTGTTAC
GGTGAAAACCTGGCCTATTTCCCTAAAGGGTTTATTGAGAATATGTTTTTCGTCTCAGCCAATCCCTGGG
TGAGTTTCACCAGTTTTGATTTAAACGTGGCCAATATGGACAACTTCTTCGCCCCCGTTTTCACCATGGG
CAAATATTATACGCAAGGCGACAAGGTGCTGATGCCGCTGGCGATTCAGGTTCATCATGCCGTTTGTGAT
GGCTTCCATGTCGGCAGAATGCTTAATGAATTACAACAGTACTGCGATGAGTGGCAGGGCGGGGCGTAAA
CGCGTGGAGCCGGCTTACTAAAAGCCAGATAACAGTATGCGTATTTGCGCGCTGATTTTTGCGGTATAAG
AATATATACTGATATGTATACCCGAAGTATGTCAAAAAGAGGTATGCTATGAAGCAGCGTATTACAGTGA
CAGTTGACAGCGACAGCTATCAGTTGCTCAAGGCATATATGATGTCAATATCTCCGGTCTGGTAAGCACA
ACCATGCAGAATGAAGCCCGTCGTCTGCGTGCCGAACGCTGGAAAGCGGAAAATCAGGAAGGGATGGCTG
AGGTCGCCCGGTTTATTGAAATGAACGGCTCTTTTGCTGACGAGAACAGGGGCTGGTGAAATGCAGTTTA
AGGTTTACACCTATAAAAGAGAGAGCCGTTATCGTCTGTTTGTGGATGTACAGAGTGATATTATTGACAC
GCCCGGCCGACGGATGGTGATCCCCCTGGCCAGTGCACGTCTGCTGTCAGATAAAGTCTCCCGTGAACTT
TACCCGGTGGTGCATATCGGGGATGAAAGCTGGCGCATGATGACCACCGATATGGCCAGTGTGCCGGTTT
CCGTTATCGGGGAAGAAGTGGCTGATCTCAGCCACCGCGAAAATGACATCAAAAACGCCATTAACCTGAT
GTTCTGGGGAATATAAATGTCAGGCTCCCTTATACACAGCCAGTCTGCACCTCGACGGTCTCATCGGTGG
ATCTTAGAAAATTATTCTAAGTCCAACATAGCGTATTCTAAGTTCAACATATCGACGAACTAGAAAAGAC
ATTGGACATATTCCAGGATATGCAAAAGAAAACAATGAATATTGTTTTGAATGTGTTCAAGTAAATGAGA
TTTTCAAGTCGTCTAAAGAACAGTTGCTAATACAGTTACTTATTTCAATAAATAATTGGTTCTAATAATA
CAAAACATATTCGAGGATATGCAGAAAAAAAGATGTTTGTTATTTTGAAAAGCTTGAGTAGTTTCTCTCC
GAGGTGTAGCGAAGAAGCATCATCTACTTTGTAATGTAATTTTCTTTATGTTTTCACTTTGTAATTTTAT
TTGTGTTAATGTACCATGGCCGATATCGGTTTTATTGAAAGAAAATTTATGTTACTTCTGTTTTGGCTTT
GCAATCAGTTATGCTAGTTTTCTTATACCCTTTCGTAAGCTTCCTAAGGAATCGTTCATTGATTTCCACT
GCTTCATTGTATATTAAAACTTTACAACTGTATCGACCATCATATAATTCTGGGTCAAGAGATGAAAATA
GAACACCACATCGTAAAGTGAAATAAGGGTGGGCGCGCCGACCCAGCTTTCTTGTACAAAGTGGTTCGAT
AATTCTTAATTAACTAGTTCTAGAGCGGCCGCCACCGCGGTGGAGCTCGAATTTCCCCGATCGTTCAAAC
ATTTGGCAATAAAGTTTCTTAAGATTGAATCCTGTTGCCGGTCTTGCGATGATTATCATATAATTTCTGT
TGAATTACGTTAAGCATGTAATAATTAACATGTAATGCATGACGTTATTTATGAGATGGGTTTTTATGAT
TAGAGTCCCGCAATTATACATTTAATACGCGATAGAAAACAAAATATAGCGCGCAAACTAGGATAAATTA
TCGCGCGCGGTGTCATCTATGTTACTAGATCGGGAATTCGTAATCATGTCATAGCTGTTTCCTGTGTGAA
ATTGTTATCCGCTCACAATTCCACACAACATACGAGCCGGAAGCATAAAGTGTAAAGCCTGGGGTGCCTA
ATGAGTGAGCTAACTCACATTAATTGCGTTGCGCTCACTGCCCGCTTTCCAGTCGGGAAACCTGTCGTGC
CAGCTGCATTAATGAATCGGCCAACGCGCGGGGAGAGGCGGTTTGCGTATTGGCTAGAGCAGCTTGCCAA
CATGGTGGAGCACGACACTCTCGTCTACTCCAAGAATATCAAAGATACAGTCTCAGAAGACCAAAGGGCT
ATTGAGACTTTTCAACAAAGGGTAATATCGGGAAACCTCCTCGGATTCCATTGCCCAGCTATCTGTCACT
TCATCAAAAGGACAGTAGAAAAGGAAGGTGGCACCTACAAATGCCATCATTGCGATAAAGGAAAGGCTAT
CGTTCAAGATGCCTCTGCCGACAGTGGTCCCAAAGATGGACCCCCACCCACGAGGAGCATCGTGGAAAAA
GAAGACGTTCCAACCACGTCTTCAAAGCAAGTGGATTGATGTGAACATGGTGGAGCACGACACTCTCGTC
TACTCCAAGAATATCAAAGATACAGTCTCAGAAGACCAAAGGGCTATTGAGACTTTTCAACAAAGGGTAA
TATCGGGAAACCTCCTCGGATTCCATTGCCCAGCTATCTGTCACTTCATCAAAAGGACAGTAGAAAAGGA
AGGTGGCACCTACAAATGCCATCATTGCGATAAAGGAAAGGCTATCGTTCAAGATGCCTCTGCCGACAGT
GGTCCCAAAGATGGACCCCCACCCACGAGGAGCATCGTGGAAAAAGAAGACGTTCCAACCACGTCTTCAA
AGCAAGTGGATTGATGTGATATCTCCACTGACGTAAGGGATGACGCACAATCCCACTATCCTTCGCAAGA
CCCTTCCTCTATATAAGGAAGTTCATTTCATTTGGAGAGGACACGCTGAAATCACCAGTCTCTCTCTACA
AATCTATCTCTCTCGAGCTTTCGCAGATCCGGGGGGCAATGAGATATGAAAAAGCCTGAACTCACCGCGA
CGTCTGTCGAGAAGTTTCTGATCGAAAAGTTCGACAGCGTCTCCGACCTGATGCAGCTCTCGGAGGGCGA
AGAATCTCGTGCTTTCAGCTTCGATGTAGGAGGGCGTGGATATGTCCTGCGGGTAAATAGCTGCGCCGAT
GGTTTCTACAAAGATCGTTATGTTTATCGGCACTTTGCATCGGCCGCGCTCCCGATTCCGGAAGTGCTTG
ACATTGGGGAGTTTAGCGAGAGCCTGACCTATTGCATCTCCCGCCGTTCACAGGGTGTCACGTTGCAAGA
CCTGCCTGAAACCGAACTGCCCGCTGTTCTACAACCGGTCGCGGAGGCTATGGATGCGATCGCTGCGGCC
GATCTTAGCCAGACGAGCGGGTTCGGCCCATTCGGACCGCAAGGAATCGGTCAATACACTACATGGCGTG
ATTTCATATGCGCGATTGCTGATCCCCATGTGTATCACTGGCAAACTGTGATGGACGACACCGTCAGTGC
GTCCGTCGCGCAGGCTCTCGATGAGCTGATGCTTTGGGCCGAGGACTGCCCCGAAGTCCGGCACCTCGTG
CACGCGGATTTCGGCTCCAACAATGTCCTGACGGACAATGGCCGCATAACAGCGGTCATTGACTGGAGCG
AGGCGATGTTCGGGGATTCCCAATACGAGGTCGCCAACATCTTCTTCTGGAGGCCGTGGTTGGCTTGTAT
GGAGCAGCAGACGCGCTACTTCGAGCGGAGGCATCCGGAGCTTGCAGGATCGCCACGACTCCGGGCGTAT
ATGCTCCGCATTGGTCTTGACCAACTCTATCAGAGCTTGGTTGACGGCAATTTCGATGATGCAGCTTGGG
CGCAGGGTCGATGCGACGCAATCGTCCGATCCGGAGCCGGGACTGTCGGGCGTACACAAATCGCCCGCAG
AAGCGCGGCCGTCTGGACCGATGGCTGTGTAGAAGTACTCGCCGATAGTGGAAACCGACGCCCCAGCACT
CGTCCGAGGGCAAAGAAATAGAGTAGATGCCGACCGGGATCTGTCGATCGACAAGCTCGAGTTTCTCCAT
AATAATGTGTGAGTAGTTCCCAGATAAGGGAATTAGGGTTCCTATAGGGTTTCGCTCATGTGTTGAGCAT
ATAAGAAACCCTTAGTATGTATTTGTATTTGTAAAATACTTCTATCAATAAAATTTCTAATTCCTAAAAC
CAAAATCCAGTACTAAAATCCAGATCCCCCGAATTAATTCGGCGTTAATTCAGTACATTAAAAACGTCCG
CAATGTGTTATTAAGTTGTCTAAGCGTCAATTTGTTTACACCACAATATATCCTGCCA
Features (pLannotate 1.2.2; 30 found; start..end, strand, type, name):
    425..1219    +  CDS            KanR: aminoglycoside phosphotransferase; aphA-3; confers resistance to kanamycin
   1306..1894    +  rep_origin     ori: high-copy-number ColE1/pMB1/pBR322/pUC origin of replication
   2080..2220    -  misc_feature   bom: basis of mobility region from pBR322
   2322..2361    -  CDS            rop (fragment): Rop protein, which maintains plasmids at low copy number; rop
   2564..2758    -  rep_origin     pVS1 oriV: origin of replication for the Pseudomonas plasmid pVS1 (Heeb et al., 2000)
   2824..3897    -  CDS            pVS1 RepA: replication protein from the Pseudomonas plasmid pVS1 (Heeb et al., 2000)
   4326..4955    -  CDS            pVS1 StaA: stability protein from the Pseudomonas plasmid pVS1 (Heeb et al., 2000)
   5515..5916    -  CDS            Y4CG_SINFN (fragment): Protein inferred from homology: Swiss-Prot protein existence level 3. From Sinorhizobium fredii (strain NBRC 101917 / NGR234).
   6256..6280    -  misc_feature   RB T-DNA repeat: right border repeat from nopaline C58 T-DNA
   6346..6500    -  CDS            lacZα (fragment): LacZα fragment of β-galactosidase; lacZ fragment
   6503..6523    -  misc_feature   MCS (fragment): pUC18/19 multiple cloning site
   6598..7269    +  promoter       CaMV 35S promoter (enhanced): cauliflower mosaic virus 35S promoter with a duplicated enhancer region
   7271..7297    -  misc_feature   MCS (fragment): pUC18/19 multiple cloning site
   7329..7353    +  protein_bind   attB1: mutant version of attB; recombination site for the Gateway® BP reaction BP Clonase™
   7796..7826    +  promoter       lac UV5 promoter: E. coli lac promoter with an "up" mutation
   7850..7879    +  promoter       cat promoter (fragment): promoter of the E. coli cat gene encoding chloramphenicol acetyltransferase
   7880..8536    +  CDS            cat: CAT_ECOLX - Experimental evidence at protein level: Swiss-Prot protein existence level 1. This enzyme is an effector of chloramphenicol resistance in bacteria. From Escherichia coli. This protein is used as a marker in many commonly used cloning vectors, such as pACYC184.
   8718..8876    +  CDS            ccdA (fragment): CCDA_ECO57 - Also known as H, letA. Experimental evidence at protein level: Swiss-Prot protein existence level 1. Antitoxin component of a type II toxin-antitoxin (TA) system which inhibits the post-segregational killing (PSK) of plasmid-free cells, also referred to as a plasmid addiction system. Binds to and blocks the activity of CcdB; will also remove bound CcdB protein from the CcdB-GyrA complex by forming a CcdA-CcdB complex, a process termed rejuvenation. Functions as a transcriptional corepressor for the ccdAB operon, repression also requires CcdB (By similarity). From Escherichia coli
   8881..9183    +  CDS            ccdB: CCDB_ECOLI - Also known as G, letB, letD. Experimental evidence at protein level: Swiss-Prot protein existence level 1. Toxic component of a type II toxin-antitoxin (TA) system, functioning in plasmid maintainence. Responsible for the post- segregational killing (PSK) of plasmid-free cells, also referred to as a plasmid addiction system. Half-life of over 2 hours. Cell killing by CcdB is accompanied by filamentation, defects in chromosome and plasmid segregation, defects in cell division, formation of anucleate cells, decreased DNA synthesis and plasmid loss. Interferes with the activity of DN
   9841..9865    -  protein_bind   attB2: mutant version of attB; recombination site for the Gateway® BP reaction BP Clonase™
   9883..9918    -  misc_feature   MCS (fragment): pBluescript multiple cloning site
   9929..10181   +  terminator     NOS terminator: nopaline synthase terminator and poly(A) signal
  10220..10242   -  protein_bind   lac operator (fragment): The lac repressor binds to the lac operator to inhibit transcription in E. coli. This inhibition can be relieved by adding lactose or isopropyl-β-D-thiogalactopyranoside (IPTG). lac repressor encoded by lacI
  10246..10276   -  promoter       lac promoter: promoter for the E. coli lac operon
  10291..10312   -  protein_bind   CAP binding site: CAP binding activates transcription in the presence of cAMP. E. coli catabolite activator protein
  10325..10413   -  CDS            lacI (fragment): lac repressor; lacI; The lac repressor binds to the lac operator to inhibit transcription in E. coli. This inhibition can be relieved by adding lactose or isopropyl-β-D-thiogalactopyranoside (IPTG).
  10503..11179   +  promoter       CaMV 35S promoter (enhanced): cauliflower mosaic virus 35S promoter with a duplicated enhancer region
  11246..12271   +  CDS            HygR: hygromycin B phosphotransferase confers resistance to hygromycin
  12312..12486   +  polyA_signal   CaMV poly(A) signal: cauliflower mosaic virus polyadenylation signal
  12564..12588   -  misc_feature   LB T-DNA repeat: left border repeat from nopaline C58 T-DNA
