[The description below was written by a language model from this plasmid's Addgene catalogue record and pLannotate feature annotations shown in this document.]
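Description:
pMDC32B-AtTAS1c-D2-B/c is a binary T-DNA plant expression vector of about 12.6 kb, built on the pMDC32 backbone, that serves as a recipient for direct cloning of synthetic trans-acting siRNAs (syn-tasiRNAs). Outside the T-DNA it carries a ColE1/pBR322-type origin with the bom region for propagation in E. coli, the pVS1 oriV with RepA and StaA for replication and stable maintenance in Agrobacterium, and a kanamycin resistance gene. The catalogue lists it as low copy. Because the cloning cassette encodes the CcdB toxin, the empty vector has to be maintained in a ccdB-tolerant strain under kanamycin plus chloramphenicol selection.

Between the nopaline-type right and left borders are two plant cassettes. In the first, an enhanced (duplicated-enhancer) CaMV 35S promoter drives the Arabidopsis thaliana TAS1c precursor, which is flanked by attB1 and attB2 sites and followed by the NOS terminator. The precursor is interrupted just downstream of the 3'D1[+] position by a chloramphenicol resistance (cat)–ccdB cassette bounded by two inverted BsaI sites, and the BsaI site within ccdB has been mutated. BsaI digestion releases this counter-selectable cassette so that a syn-tasiRNA insert can be ligated in its place at that position of the precursor, and vector that retains ccdB is eliminated in standard E. coli strains. The second cassette is another enhanced 35S promoter driving hygromycin phosphotransferase with the CaMV poly(A) signal, for selection of transformed plants.

The automated annotation does not label the TAS1c sequence itself. The depositor and sequencing-derived records differ by only a few nucleotides and share the same feature layout. The associated work concerns tuning the efficacy of targeted RNAi with plant artificial small RNAs.
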