Addgene plasmid #137884: pMDC32B-AtTAS1c-D2-B/c
Purpose: Plant expression vector (2x35S) for direct cloning of synthetic trans-acting siRNAs into Arabidopsis thaliana TAS1c precursor into position downstream 3'D1[+]
Depositing lab: Alberto Carbonell. Depositing organization: Instituto de Biologia Molecular y Celular de Plantas. Publication: Fine-tune control of targeted RNAi efficacy by plant artificial small RNAs. Lopez-Dolz L, Spada M, Daros JA, Carbonell A. Nucleic Acids Res. 2020 May 12. pii: 5836195. doi: 10.1093/nar/gkaa343. PubMed 32396204.
Backbone
  Vector backbone: pMDC32
  Backbone manufacturer: Thermo Fisher Scientific
  Backbone size w/o insert (bp): 10141
  Total vector size (bp): 12592
  Vector type: Plant Expression
  Selectable markers: Hygromycin
Growth in bacteria
  Bacterial resistance: Chloramphenicol and Kanamycin, 25 & 50 μg/mL
  Growth temperature: 37°C
  Growth strain: ccdB Survival
  Copy number: Low Copy
Gene/Insert
  Gene/Insert name: AtTAS1c-D2-B/c
  Species: A. thaliana (mustard weed)
  Insert size (bp): 2451
  Mutation: A. thaliana TAS1c precursor sequence including a chloramphenicol-ccdB cassette flanked by two inverted BsaI sites downstream the 3'D1[+] position. The BsaI site in the ccdB gene was mutated to block the site.
  Promoter: 2x35S
  Cloning method: Unknown
  Sequencing primers: 5′ RC-attB1: ACAAGTTTGTACAAAAAAGCAGGCT; 3′ RC-attB2: ACCACTTTGTACAAGAAAGCTGGGT
Terms and licenses: Academic/Nonprofit Terms; Industry Terms: Not Available to Industry
How to cite: pMDC32B-AtTAS1c-D2-B/c was a gift from Alberto Carbonell (Addgene plasmid # 137884 ; http://n2t.net/addgene:137884 ; RRID:Addgene_137884)
